Addgene plasmid #202249: pBC161
Purpose: Level 2 for strain-specific barcode DNA tag with bc188 through Tn7 bacterial insertion, Gentamicin selectable marker and AmCyan1 fluorescent marker
Depositing lab: Paul Schulze-Lefert. Depositing organization: Max Planck Institute for Plant Breeding Research. Publication: Chromosomal barcodes for simultaneous tracking of near-isogenic bacterial strains in plant microbiota. Ordon J, Thouin J, Nakano RT, Ma KW, Zhang P, Huettel B, Garrido-Oter R, Schulze-Lefert P. Nat Microbiol. 2024 Apr;9(4):1117-1129. doi: 10.1038/s41564-024-01619-8. Epub 2024 Mar 19. PubMed 38503974.
Backbone
  Vector backbone: pBCC087
  Vector type: Bacterial Expression
  Selectable markers: Gentamicin
Growth in bacteria
  Bacterial resistance: Kan + DAP
  Growth temperature: 37°C
  Growth strain: E.coli BW29427
  Growth instructions: Requires media that contains DAP. A supplement
  Copy number: Low Copy
Gene/Insert
  Gene/Insert name: bc188
  Species: Synthetic
  Cloning method: Restriction Enzyme; 5′ cloning site unknown (unknown if destroyed)
Terms and licenses: Academic/Nonprofit Terms; Industry Terms: Not Available to Industry
Depositor comments: This plasmid can be transformed into E. coli BW29427 supplemented with 50 µg/mL of diaminopimelic acid (DAP) or any Pir1 strain. Please visit https://doi.org/10.1101/2023.04.20.537712 for bioRxiv preprint.
How to cite: pBC161 was a gift from Paul Schulze-Lefert (Addgene plasmid # 202249 ; http://n2t.net/addgene:202249 ; RRID:Addgene_202249)
