[The description below was written by a language model from this plasmid's Addgene catalogue record and pLannotate feature annotations shown in this document.]
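Description:
pBC161 is a 7,009-nt mini-Tn7 delivery plasmid, described as a "Level 2" assembly built on the pBCC087 backbone, for inserting a strain-specific synthetic DNA barcode (bc188) into bacterial chromosomes. It replicates from the R6K γ origin, which needs the pi initiator protein. It is therefore maintained at low copy only in pir-carrying E. coli hosts, such as the diaminopimelic acid-auxotrophic strain BW29427, and behaves as a suicide vector in recipient bacteria. The backbone carries aphA1 for kanamycin selection and an incP oriT that allows conjugative transfer from the donor. It also has sacB with its native promoter, which gives sucrose-based counter-selection against cells that retain the plasmid.

The transposable payload lies between the Tn7R and Tn7L ends. It contains a gentamicin acetyltransferase gene (aacC1) driven by the class 1 integron Pc promoter and flanked by FRT sites, so the marker could in principle be removed by FLP recombinase after integration. Downstream, a tac promoter with a lac operator drives amCyan1, a constitutively fluorescent cyan protein, followed by a lambda t0 terminator; further lambda t0 and rrnB T1 terminators insulate the cassette. The bc188 barcode is not annotated in the feature table. An unannotated stretch between the amCyan1 terminator and Tn7L is a plausible location, but the record does not confirm this. No Tn7 transposase genes are annotated, so transposition functions would presumably have to be supplied in trans.

The associated publication concerns chromosomal barcodes for simultaneously tracking near-isogenic bacterial strains in plant microbiota. The construct gives each recipient strain a unique barcode along with gentamicin resistance and a cyan fluorescent label.
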