Features (pLannotate 1.2.2; 22 found; start..end, strand, type, name):
     85..284     -  mobile_element Tn7R (fragment): mini-Tn7 element (right end of the Tn7 transposon) Tn7
    308..402     +  terminator     lambda t0 terminator: transcription terminator from phage lambda
    412..441     +  CDS            CmR (fragment): chloramphenicol acetyltransferase confers resistance to chloramphenicol
    504..590     +  terminator     rrnB T1 terminator: Escherichia coli rrnB; transcription terminator T1 from the E. coli rrnB gene
    623..670     -  protein_bind   FRT: FLP-mediated recombination occurs in the 8-bp core sequence TCTAGAAA (Turan and Bode, 2011). FLP recombinase from the Saccharomyces cerevisiae 2μ plasmid
    711..739     +  promoter       Pc promoter: intI1 (promoter lies within the coding sequence); class 1 integron promoter
    928..1461    +  CDS            GmR: gentamycin acetyltransferase; aacC1; confers resistance to gentamycin
   1591..1624    -  protein_bind   FRT (minimal): supports FLP-mediated excision but not integration (Turan and Bode, 2011) FLP recombinase from the Saccharomyces cerevisiae 2μ plasmid
   1666..1694    +  promoter       tac promoter: strong E. coli promoter; hybrid between the trp and lac UV5 promoters
   1702..1718    +  protein_bind   lac operator: The lac repressor binds to the lac operator to inhibit transcription in E. coli. This inhibition can be relieved by adding lactose or isopropyl-β-D-thiogalactopyranoside (IPTG). lac repressor encoded by lacI
   1758..1803    -  misc_feature   MCS (fragment): pUC18/19 multiple cloning site
   1813..2499    +  CDS            amCyan1: amCyan1 is a basic (constitutively fluorescent) cyan fluorescent protein, derived from Anemonia majano.
   2519..2613    +  terminator     lambda t0 terminator: transcription terminator from phage lambda
   3013..3178    -  mobile_element Tn7L: mini-Tn7 element (left end of the Tn7 transposon) Tn7
   3221..3666    +  promoter       sacB promoter: sacR; sacB promoter and control region
   3667..5088    +  CDS            SacB: secreted levansucrase that renders bacterial growth sensitive to sucrose; Bacillus subtilis sacB; negative selection marker
   5136..5160    +  CDS            lacZα (fragment): LacZα fragment of β-galactosidase; lacZ fragment
   5171..5265    +  terminator     lambda t0 terminator: transcription terminator from phage lambda
   5397..6209    +  CDS            aphA1: KKA1_ECOLX - Also known as nptI. Protein inferred from homology: Swiss-Prot protein existence level 3. Resistance to kanamycin and structurally-related aminoglycosides, including amikacin. From Escherichia coli.
   6379..6487    +  oriT           oriT: incP origin of transfer
   6498..6886    +  rep_origin     R6K γ ori: γ replication origin from E. coli plasmid R6K; requires the R6K initiator protein pi for replication
   6917..7003    -  terminator     rrnB T1 terminator: Escherichia coli rrnB; transcription terminator T1 from the E. coli rrnB gene
>Addgene plasmid #202249 | pBC161 | addgene full sequence | sequence record 417235 | Addgene NGS Result
TTAATTAAAGCGGATAACAATTTCACACAGGAGGCCGCCTAGGCCGCGGCCGCGCGAATTTGCCGAATTC
GGATCCGGAGGGAGTGTGGGCGGACAATAAAGTCTTAAACTGAACAAAATAGATCTAAACTATGACAATA
AAGTCTTAAACTAGACAGAATAGTTGTAAACTGAAATCAGTCCAGTTATGCTGTGAAAAAGCATACTGGA
CTTTTGTTATGGCTAAAGCAAACTCTTCATTTTCTGAAGTGCAAATTGCCCGTCGTATTAAAGAGGGGCG
TGGCGCTGCAAGAATTCAAGCTTGGAGGACTCCTGTTGATAGATCCAGTAATGACCTCAGAACTCCATCT
GGATTTGTTCAGAACGCTCGGTTGCCGCCGGGCGTTTTTTATTGGTGAGAATCCAAGCTAGACTGCGATG
AGTGGCAGGGCGGGGCGTAATTTCTTAAGGCAGTTATTGGTGCCCTTAAACGCCTGGGGTAATGACTCTC
TAGCTTGAGGCATCAAATAAAACGAAAGGCTCAGTCGAAAGACTGGGCCTTTCGTTTTATCTGTTGTTTG
TCGGTGAACGCTCTCCTGAGTAGGACAAATCCGCCCGCCGCTGCAAGAATTCAAGCTTGGAGGAAGTTCC
TATACTTTCTAGAGAATAGGAACTTCGGAATAGGAACTTCAAGATCCCCTGATTCCCTTTGTCAACAGCA
ATGGATCGAATTGACATAAGCCTGTTCGGTTCGTAAACTGTAATGCAAGTAGCGTATGCGCTCACGCAAC
TGGTCCAGAACCTTGACCGAACGCAGCGGTGGTAACGGCGCAGTGGCGGTTTTCATGGCTTGTTATGACT
GTTTTTTTGTACAGTCTATGCCTCGGGCATCCAAGCAGCAAGCGCGTTACGCCGTGGGTCGATGTTTGAT
GTTATGGAGCAGCAACGATGTTACGCAGCAGCAACGATGTTACGCAGCAGGGCAGTCGCCCTAAAACAAA
GTTAGGTGGCTCAAGTATGGGCATCATTCGCACATGTAGGCTCGGCCCTGACCAAGTCAAATCCATGCGG
GCTGCTCTTGATCTTTTCGGTCGTGAGTTCGGAGACGTAGCCACCTACTCCCAACATCAGCCGGACTCCG
ATTACCTCGGGAACTTGCTCCGTAGTAAGACATTCATCGCGCTTGCTGCCTTCGACCAAGAAGCGGTTGT
TGGCGCTCTCGCGGCTTACGTTCTGCCCAAGTTTGAGCAGCCGCGTAGTGAGATCTATATCTATGATCTC
GCAGTCTCCGGCGAGCACCGGAGGCAGGGCATTGCCACCGCGCTCATCAATCTCCTCAAGCATGAGGCCA
ACGCGCTTGGTGCTTATGTGATCTACGTGCAAGCAGATTACGGTGACGATCCCGCAGTGGCTCTCTATAC
AAAGTTGGGCATACGGGAAGAAGTGATGCACTTTGATATCGACCCAAGTACCGCCACCTAACAATTCGTT
CAAGCCGAGATCGGCTTCCCGGCCGCGGAGTTGTTCGGTAAATTGTCACAACGCCGCGGCCAATTCGATC
TAGAATTCCATTGAGTAAGTTTTTAAGCACATCAGCTTCAAAAGCGCTCTGAAGTTCCTATACTTTCTAG
AGAATAGGAACTTCGGAATAGGTACTTCCGCTACTAGAATTCGAGCGGGGAATTCTTGACAATTAATCAT
CGGCTCGTATAATGTGTGGAATTGTGAGCGGATAACAATTTTCACACAGGAAACAGCTAAATGACCATGA
TTACGCCAAGCTTGCATGCCTGCAGGTCGACTCTAGAGGATCCACGGGTACCGGTCGCCACCATGGCTCT
TTCAAACAAGTTTATCGGAGATGACATGAAAATGACCTACCATATGGATGGCTGTGTCAATGGGCATTAC
TTTACCGTCAAAGGTGAAGGCAGCGGGAAGCCATACGAAGGGACGCAGACCTCGACTTTTAAAGTCACCA
TGGCCAACGGTGGGCCCCTTGCATTCTCCTTTGACATACTATCTACAGTGTTCATGTATGGAAATCGATG
CTTTACTGCGTATCCTACCAGTATGCCCGACTATTTCAAACAAGCATTTCCTGACGGAATGTCATATGAA
AGGACTTTTACCTATGAAGATGGAGGAGTTGCTACAGCCAGTTGGGAAATAAGCCTTAAAGGCAACTGCT
TTGAGCACAAATCCACGTTTCATGGAGTGAACTTTCCTGCTGATGGACCTGTGATGGCGAAGATGACAAC
TGGTTGGGACCCATCTTTTGAGAAAATGACTGTCTGCGATGGAATATTGAAGGGTGATGTCACCGCGTTC
CTCATGCTGCAAGGAGGTGGCAATTACAGATGCCAATTCCACACTTCTTACAAGACAAAAAAACCGGTGA
CGATGCCACCAAACCATGCGGTGGAACATCGCATTGCGAGGACCGACCTTGACAAAGGTGGCAACAGTGT
TCAGCTGACGGAGCACGCTGTTGCACATATAACCTCTGTTGTCCCTTTCGCTTAATTAGCTGAGCTTGGA
CTCCTGTTGATAGATCCAGTAATGACCTCAGAACTCCATCTGGATTTGTTCAGAACGCTCGGTTGCCGCC
GGGCGTTTTTTATTGGTGAGAATCTCCCGCTTTACGAATTCCCATGGGGAGCATGCGGAGTTACGTCATC
CCCACCTTCCGCTGCGTTCTTCATCGATGCCCGCTTAGTGATATGCTTAAAACTCCAAGCACAGCCTTCT
CCCCCGAAACGCTTGACGTCAGCCGACGGTTGTAGGCATTAATGACTAACTGATCCTATTCAGTGTTCCT
TTACACATTAATGAACACCTAACGTAGCTATATAGGACACAGTTGCATTAATGGAGTTAACGCTGGCGAG
TAGAGCTTACTGCGCCAGGGGATGCTGGTTGTCATTGCCCCTCCTTCCTCTAAGTGATAAGGTTACTTCC
TCTAAATGACCAAGCAGGGTATCTAATCCTGTTAACGCTCGCTCAGAGAATTCGCATGCGGAGTCGAGGG
AGAACCAGATAAGTGAAATCTAGTTCCAAACTATTTTGTCATTTTTAATTTTCGTATTAGCTTACGACGC
TACACCCAGTTCCCATCTATTTTGTCACTCTTCCCTAAATAATCCTTAAAAACTCCATTTCCACCCCTCC
CAGTTCCCAACTATTTTGTCCGCCCACACGCTGAGCGAATTCCACGCTTGTGGAATTCCTCGAGGGAGTT
CACATATACCTGCCGTTCACTATTATTTAGTGAAATGAGATATTATGATATTTTCTGAATTGTGATTAAA
AAGGCAACTTTATGCCCATGCAACAGAAACTATAAAAAATACAGAGAATGAAAAGAAACAGATAGATTTT
TTAGTTCTTTAGGCCCGTAGTCTGCAAATCCTTTTATGATTTTCTATCAAACAAAAGAGGAAAATAGACC
AGTTGCAATCCAAACGAGAGTCTAATAGAATGAGGTCGAAAAGTAAATCGCGCGGGTTTGTTACTGATAA
AGCAGGCAAGACCTAAAATGTGTAAAGGGCAAAGTGTATACTTTGGCGTCACCCCTTACATATTTTAGGT
CTTTTTTTATTGTGCGTAACTAACTTGCCATCTTCAAACAGGAGGGCTGGAAGAAGCAGACCGCTAACAC
AGTACATAAAAAAGGAGACATGAACGATGAACATCAAAAAGTTTGCAAAACAAGCAACAGTATTAACCTT
TACTACCGCACTGCTGGCAGGAGGCGCAACTCAAGCGTTTGCGAAAGAAACGAACCAAAAGCCATATAAG
GAAACATACGGCATTTCCCATATTACACGCCATGATATGCTGCAAATCCCTGAACAGCAAAAAAATGAAA
AATATCAAGTTCCTGAATTCGATTCGTCCACAATTAAAAATATCTCTTCTGCAAAAGGCCTGGACGTTTG
GGACAGCTGGCCATTACAAAACGCTGACGGCACTGTCGCAAACTATCACGGCTACCACATCGTCTTTGCA
TTAGCCGGAGATCCTAAAAATGCGGATGACACATCGATTTACATGTTCTATCAAAAAGTCGGCGAAACTT
CTATTGACAGCTGGAAAAACGCTGGCCGCGTCTTTAAAGACAGCGACAAATTCGATGCAAATGATTCTAT
CCTAAAAGACCAAACACAAGAATGGTCAGGTTCAGCCACATTTACATCTGACGGAAAAATCCGTTTATTC
TACACTGATTTCTCCGGTAAACATTACGGCAAACAAACACTGACAACTGCACAAGTTAACGTATCAGCAT
CAGACAGCTCTTTGAACATCAACGGTGTAGAGGATTATAAATCAATCTTTGACGGTGACGGAAAAACGTA
TCAAAATGTACAGCAGTTCATCGATGAAGGCAACTACAGCTCAGGCGACAACCATACGCTGAGAGATCCT
CACTACGTAGAAGATAAAGGCCACAAATACTTAGTATTTGAAGCAAACACTGGAACTGAAGATGGCTACC
AAGGCGAAGAATCTTTATTTAACAAAGCATACTATGGCAAAAGCACATCATTCTTCCGTCAAGAAAGTCA
AAAACTTCTGCAAAGCGATAAAAAACGCACGGCTGAGTTAGCAAACGGCGCTCTCGGTATGATTGAGCTA
AACGATGATTACACACTGAAAAAAGTGATGAAACCGCTGATTGCATCTAACACAGTAACAGATGAAATTG
AACGCGCGAACGTCTTTAAAATGAACGGCAAATGGTACCTGTTCACTGACTCCCGCGGATCAAAAATGAC
GATTGACGGCATTACGTCTAACGATATTTACATGCTTGGTTATGTTTCTAATTCTTTAACTGGCCCATAC
AAGCCGCTGAACAAAACTGGCCTTGTGTTAAAAATGGATCTTGATCCTAACGATGTAACCTTTACTTACT
CACACTTCGCTGTACCTCAAGCGAAAGGAAACAATGTCGTGATTACAAGCTATATGACAAACAGAGGATT
CTACGCAGACAAACAATCAACGTTTGCGCCAAGCTTCCTGCTGAACATCAAAGGCAAGAAAACATCTGTT
GTCAAAGACAGCATCCTTGAACAAGGACAATTAACAGTTAACAAATAAATTCGCTGAGCGAGGATGCACA
TGTGACCGAGGGAAGCTTGCGGCCGCGTCGTGACTGGGAAAACCCTGGCGACTAGTCTTGGACTCCTGTT
GATAGATCCAGTAATGACCTCAGAACTCCATCTGGATTTGTTCAGAACGCTCGGTTGCCGCCGGGCGTTT
TTTATTGGTGAGAATCCAGGGGTCCCCAATAATTACGATTTAAATTTGTGTCTCAAAATCTCTGATGTTA
CATTGCACAAGATAAAAATATATCATCATGAACAATAAAACTGTCTGCTTACATAAACAGTAATACAAGG
GGTGTTATGAGCCATATTCAGCGTGAAACGAGCTGTAGCCGTCCGCGTCTGAACAGCAACATGGATGCGG
ATCTGTATGGCTATAAATGGGCGCGTGATAACGTGGGTCAGAGCGGCGCGACCATTTATCGTCTGTATGG
CAAACCGGATGCGCCGGAACTGTTTCTGAAACATGGCAAAGGCAGCGTGGCGAACGATGTGACCGATGAA
ATGGTGCGTCTGAACTGGCTGACCGAATTTATGCCGCTGCCGACCATTAAACATTTTATTCGCACCCCGG
ATGATGCGTGGCTGCTGACCACCGCGATTCCGGGCAAAACCGCGTTTCAGGTGCTGGAAGAATATCCGGA
TAGCGGCGAAAACATTGTGGATGCGCTGGCCGTGTTTCTGCGTCGTCTGCATAGCATTCCGGTGTGCAAC
TGCCCGTTTAACAGCGATCGTGTGTTTCGTCTGGCCCAGGCGCAGAGCCGTATGAACAACGGCCTGGTGG
ATGCGAGCGATTTTGATGATGAACGTAACGGCTGGCCGGTGGAACAGGTGTGGAAAGAAATGCATAAACT
GCTGCCGTTTAGCCCGGATAGCGTGGTGACCCACGGCGATTTTAGCCTGGATAACCTGATTTTCGATGAA
GGCAAACTGATTGGCTGCATTGATGTGGGCCGTGTGGGCATTGCGGATCGTTATCAGGATCTGGCCATTC
TGTGGAACTGCCTGGGCGAATTTAGCCCGAGCCTGCAAAAACGTCTGTTTCAGAAATATGGCATTGATAA
TCCGGATATGAACAAACTGCAATTTCATCTGATGCTGGATGAATTTTTCTAATAATTAATTGGACCGCGG
TCCGCGCGTTGTCCTTTTCCGCTGCATAACCCTGCTTCGGGGTCATTATAGCGATTTTTTCGGTATATCC
ATCCTTTTTCGCACGATATACAGGATTTTGCCAAAGGGTTCGTGTAGACTTTCCTTGGTGTATCCAACGG
CGTCAGCCGGGCAGGATAGGTGAAGTAGGCCCACCCGCGAGCGGGTGTTCCTTCTTCACTGTCCCTTATT
CGCACCTGGCGGTGCTCAACGGGAATCCTGCTCTGCGAGGCTGGCCGTAGGCCGGCCGATCTGAAGATCA
GCAGTTCAACCTGTTGATAGTACGTACTAAGCTCTCATGTTTCACGTACTAAGCTCTCATGTTTAACGTA
CTAAGCTCTCATGTTTAACGAACTAAACCCTCATGGCTAACGTACTAAGCTCTCATGGCTAACGTACTAA
GCTCTCATGTTTCACGTACTAAGCTCTCATGTTTGAACAATAAAATTAATATAAATCAGCAACTTAAATA
GCCTCTAAGGTTTTAAGTTTTATAAGAAAAAAAAGAATATATAAGGCTTTTAAAGCCTTTAAGGTTTAAC
GGTTGTGGACAACAAGCCAGGGATGTAACGCACTGAGAAGCCCTTAGAGCCTCTCAAAGCAATTTTGAGT
GACACAGGAACACTTAACGGCTGACATGGGGCGCGCCCAGCTGTCTAGGGCGGCGGATTTGTCCTACTCA
GGAGAGCGTTCACCGACAAACAACAGATAAAACGAAAGGCCCAGTCTTTCGACTGAGCCTTTCGTTTTAT
TTGATGCCT
